Addgene plasmid #129982: pRDAX-442 C-Tag Venus210[2] L32 FKBP mCherry
Purpose: PPI (BiFC/TriFC) assay vector
Depositing lab: Gary Lewin. Depositing organization: Max-Delbrueck-Centrum fuer Molekulare Medizin (MDC).
Backbone
  Vector backbone: custom built
  Vector type: Mammalian Expression
Growth in bacteria
  Bacterial resistance: Ampicillin, 100 μg/mL
  Growth temperature: 37°C
  Growth strain: DH5alpha
  Copy number: High Copy
Gene/Insert
  Gene/Insert name: FKBP
  Species: M. musculus (mouse)
  Cloning method: Restriction Enzyme; 5′ cloning site unknown (unknown if destroyed); 3′ cloning site unknown (unknown if destroyed)
Terms and licenses: Academic/Nonprofit Terms; Industry Terms: Not Available to Industry
How to cite: pRDAX-442 C-Tag Venus210[2] L32 FKBP mCherry was a gift from Gary Lewin (Addgene plasmid # 129982 ; http://n2t.net/addgene:129982 ; RRID:Addgene_129982)
