[The description below was written by a language model from this plasmid's Addgene catalogue record and pLannotate feature annotations shown in this document.]
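Description:
pRDAX-442 C-Tag Venus210[2] L32 FKBP mCherry is a custom-built mammalian expression plasmid of about 6.4 kb designed for protein–protein interaction assays based on bimolecular or trimolecular fluorescence complementation (BiFC/TriFC). It is maintained in E. coli as a high-copy plasmid through a ColE1/pUC-type origin and is selected with ampicillin via the β-lactamase gene and its native promoter.

The expression cassette is driven by the human CMV immediate-early enhancer and promoter, followed by a chimeric β-globin/immunoglobulin intron that promotes efficient processing of the transcript. The first open reading frame encodes FKBP (FKBP12/FKBP1A). The catalogue lists it as mouse, whereas the automated annotation matched it to the human protein, which may simply reflect the closest entry in the annotation database. Downstream of FKBP lies a short GFP-family fragment, annotated as "Sapphire" by similarity. Going by the plasmid name, this is most likely the small C-terminal piece of Venus split at residue 210, joined to the C-terminus of FKBP through a linker (the "L32" in the name, probably the unannotated gap between the two features). This fragment should not fluoresce by itself, and signal should appear only when it is brought together with complementary Venus fragments carried by interaction partners.

An EMCV IRES then directs translation of mCherry from the same transcript, giving a constitutive red marker of transfection and expression level against which complementation signal can be normalised. A second chimeric intron, a WPRE and the bGH polyadenylation signal complete the cassette. A β-globin fragment with the rabbit β-globin poly(A) signal and a T3 promoter also lie downstream. The record does not name the intended binding partner for the FKBP fusion.
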