Features (pLannotate 1.2.2; 17 found; start..end, strand, type, name):
    154..531     +  enhancer       CMV enhancer: human cytomegalovirus immediate early enhancer
    533..732     +  promoter       CMV promoter: human cytomegalovirus (CMV) immediate early promoter
    871..1003    +  intron         chimeric intron: chimera between introns from human β-globin and immunoglobulin heavy chain genes
   1024..1347    +  CDS            FKBP1A: FKB1A_HUMAN - Also known as FKBP1, FKBP12. Experimental evidence at protein level: Swiss-Prot protein existence level 1. Keeps in an inactive conformation TGFBR1, the TGF-beta type I serine/threonine kinase receptor, preventing TGF-beta receptor activation in absence of ligand. Recruits SMAD7 to ACVR1B which prevents the association of SMAD2 and SMAD3 with the activin receptor complex, thereby blocking the activin signal. May modulate the RYR1 calcium channel activity. PPIases accelerate the folding of proteins. It catalyzes the cis-trans isomerization of proline imidic peptide bonds in oligop
   1444..1530    +  CDS            Sapphire (fragment): Sapphire is a basic (constitutively fluorescent) long stokes shift fluorescent protein published in 1998, derived from Aequorea victoria. It is reported to be a rapidly-maturing weak dimer with low acid sensitivity.
   1547..2133    +  misc_feature   IRES2: internal ribosome entry site (IRES) of the encephalomyocarditis virus (EMCV)
   2134..2841    +  CDS            mCherry: mCherry is a basic (constitutively fluorescent) red fluorescent protein published in 2004, derived from Discosoma sp.. It is reported to be a very rapidly-maturing monomer with low acid sensitivity.
   2890..3022    +  intron         chimeric intron: chimera between introns from human β-globin and immunoglobulin heavy chain genes
   3031..3619    +  misc_feature   WPRE: woodchuck hepatitis virus posttranscriptional regulatory element
   3623..3639    +  misc_feature   MCS (fragment): pUC18/19 multiple cloning site
   3652..3763    +  polyA_signal   bGH poly(A) signal: bovine growth hormone polyadenylation signal
   3859..3877    -  promoter       T3 promoter: promoter for bacteriophage T3 RNA polymerase
   3936..4010    +  CDS            HBB (fragment): HBB_PONPY - Experimental evidence at transcript level: Swiss-Prot protein existence level 2. Involved in oxygen transport from the lung to the various peripheral tissues. From Pongo pygmaeus (Bornean orangutan).
   4081..4136    +  polyA_signal   β-globin poly(A) signal: rabbit β-globin polyadenylation signal (Gil and Proudfoot, 1987)
   4515..5103    -  rep_origin     ori: high-copy-number ColE1/pMB1/pBR322/pUC origin of replication
   5274..6134    -  CDS            AmpR: β-lactamase; bla; confers resistance to ampicillin, carbenicillin, and related antibiotics
   6135..6239    -  promoter       AmpR promoter: bla
>Addgene plasmid #129982 | pRDAX-442 C-Tag Venus210[2] L32 FKBP mCherry | depositor full sequence | sequence record 249360 | Full Sequence
CCTGCCTCCAGGCCTCAATATTGGCCATTAGCCATATTATTCATTGGTTATATAGCATAAATCAATATTG
GCTATTGGCCATTGCATACGTTGTATCTATATCATAATATGTACATTTATATTGGCTCATGTCCAATATG
ACCGCCATGTTGGCATTGATTATTGACTAGTTATTAATAGTAATCAATTACGGGGTCATTAGTTCATAGC
CCATATATGGAGTTCCGCGTTACATAACTTACGGTAAATGGCCCGCCTGGCTGACCGCCCAACGACCCCC
GCCCATTGACGTCAATAATGACGTATGTTCCCATAGTAACGCCAATAGGGACTTTCCATTGACGTCAATG
GGTGGAGTATTTACGGTAAACTGCCCACTTGGCAGTACATCAAGTGTATCATATGCCAAGTCCGCCCCCT
ATTGACGTCAATGACGGTAAATGGCCCGCCTGGCATTATGCCCAGTACATGACCTTACGGGACTTTCCTA
CTTGGCAGTACATCTACGTATTAGTCATCGCTATTACCATGGTGATGCGGTTTTGGCAGTACACCAATGG
GCGTGGATAGCGGTTTGACTCACGGGGATTTCCAAGTCTCCACCCCATTGACGTCAATGGGAGTTTGTTT
TGGCACCAAAATCAACGGGACTTTCCAAAATGTCGTAATAACCCCGCCCCGTTGACGCAAATGGGCGGTA
GGCGTGTACGGTGGGAGGTCTATATAAGCAGAGCTCGTTTAGTGAACCGTCAGATCACTAGAAGCTTTAT
TGCGGTAGTTTATCACAGTTAAATTGCTAACGCAGTCAGTGCTTCTGACACAACAGTCTCGAACTTAAGC
TGCAGAAGTTGGTCGTGAGGCACTGGGCAGGTAAGTATCAAGGTTACAAGACAGGTTTAAGGAGACCAAT
AGAAACTGGGCTTGTCGAGACAGAGAAGACTCTTGCGTTTCTGATAGGCACCTATTGGTCTTACTGACAT
CCACTTTGCCTTTCTCTCCACAGGTGTCCACTCCCAGGCCACCATGGGAGTGCAGGTGGAAACCATCTCC
CCAGGAGACGGGCGCACCTTCCCCAAGCGCGGCCAGACCTGCGTGGTGCACTACACCGGGATGCTTGAAG
ATGGAAAGAAATTTGATTCCTCCCGGGACAGAAACAAGCCCTTTAAGTTTATGCTAGGCAAGCAGGAGGT
GATCCGAGGCTGGGAAGAAGGGGTTGCCCAGATGAGTGTGGGTCAGAGAGCCAAACTGACTATATCTCCA
GATTATGCCTATGGTGCCACTGGGCACCCAGGCATCATCCCACCACATGCCACTCTCGTCTTCGATGTGG
AGCTTCTAAAACTGGAAGACGTGGGTGGCGGAGGGAGCGAAGGCGGCGGATCCGGAGGGCCTGGCTCTGG
CGGAGAGGGGAGCGCTGGAGGCGGGTCAGCCGGTGGTGGCAGTGATCCCAATGAGAAGAGGGACCATATG
GTACTGCTCGAATTCGTGACTGCAGCAGGCATTACCCTTGGGATGGATGAACTTTATAAGTAAGAATTCA
GATCCGCCCCTCTCCCTCCCCCCCCCCTAACGTTACTGGCCGAAGCCGCTTGGAATAAGGCCGGTGTGCG
TTTGTCTATATGTTATTTTCCACCATATTGCCGTCTTTTGGCAATGTGAGGGCCCGGAAACCTGGCCCTG
TCTTCTTGACGAGCATTCCTAGGGGTCTTTCCCCTCTCGCCAAAGGAATGCAAGGTCTGTTGAATGTCGT
GAAGGAAGCAGTTCCTCTGGTAGCTTCTTGAAGACAAACAACGTCTGTAGCGACCCTTTGCAGGCAGCGG
AACCCCCCACCTGGCGACAGGTGCCTCTGCGGCCAAAAGCCACGTGTATAAGATACACCTGCAAAGGCGG
CACAACCCCAGTGCCACGTTGTGAGTTGGATAGTTGTGGAAAGAGTCAAATGGCTCTCCTCAAGCGTATT
CAACAAGGGGCTGAAGGATGCCCAGAAGGTACCCCATTGTATGGGATCTGATCTGGGGCCTCGGTACACA
TGCTTTACATGTGTTTAGTCGAGGTTAAAAAAACGTCTAGGCCCCCCGAACCACGGGGACGTGGTTTTCC
TTTGAAAAACACGATGATAATATGGCCACAACCATGGTGAGCAAGGGCGAGGAGGATAACATGGCCATCA
TCAAGGAGTTCATGCGCTTCAAGGTGCACATGGAGGGCTCCGTGAACGGCCACGAGTTCGAGATCGAGGG
CGAGGGCGAGGGCCGCCCCTACGAGGGCACCCAGACCGCCAAGCTGAAGGTGACCAAGGGTGGCCCCCTG
CCCTTCGCCTGGGACATCCTGTCCCCTCAGTTCATGTACGGCTCCAAGGCCTACGTGAAGCACCCCGCCG
ACATCCCCGACTACTTGAAGCTGTCCTTCCCCGAGGGCTTCAAGTGGGAGCGCGTGATGAACTTCGAGGA
CGGCGGCGTGGTGACCGTGACCCAGGACTCCTCCCTGCAGGACGGCGAGTTCATCTACAAGGTGAAGCTG
CGCGGCACCAACTTCCCCTCCGACGGCCCCGTAATGCAGAAGAAGACCATGGGCTGGGAGGCCTCCTCCG
AGCGGATGTACCCCGAGGACGGCGCCCTGAAGGGCGAGATCAAGCAGAGGCTGAAGCTGAAGGACGGCGG
CCACTACGACGCTGAGGTCAAGACCACCTACAAGGCCAAGAAGCCCGTGCAGCTGCCCGGCGCCTACAAC
GTCAACATCAAGTTGGACATCACCTCCCACAACGAGGACTACACCATCGTGGAACAGTACGAACGCGCCG
AGGGCCGCCACTCCACCGGCGGCATGGACGAGCTGTACAAGTAAACCGGTGCTCGAGGTACCGATGAATA
GCTAAGGTCGAGGCCGCAGGTAAGTATCAAGGTTACAAGACAGGTTTAAGGAGACCAATAGAAACTGGGC
TTGTCGAGACAGAGAAGACTCTTGCGTTTCTGATAGGCACCTATTGGTCTTACTGACATCCACTTTGCCT
TTCTCTCCACAGGTGTCGACAATCAACCTCTGGATTACAAAATTTGTGAAAGATTGACTGGTATTCTTAA
CTATGTTGCTCCTTTTACGCTATGTGGATACGCTGCTTTAATGCCTTTGTATCATGCTATTGCTTCCCGT
ATGGCTTTCATTTTCTCCTCCTTGTATAAATCCTGGTTGCTGTCTCTTTATGAGGAGTTGTGGCCCGTTG
TCAGGCAACGTGGCGTGGTGTGCACTGTGTTTGCTGACGCAACCCCCACTGGTTGGGGCATTGCCACCAC
CTGTCAGCTCCTTTCCGGGACTTTCGCTTTCCCCCTCCCTATTGCCACGGCGGAACTCATCGCCGCCTGC
CTTGCCCGCTGCTGGACAGGGGCTCGGCTGTTGGGCACTGACAATTCCGTGGTGTTGTCGGGGAAGCTGA
CGTCCTTTCCATGGCTGCTCGCCTGTGTTGCCACCTGGATTCTGCGCGGGACGTCCTTCTGCTACGTCCC
TTCGGCCCTCAATCCAGCGGACCTTCCTTCCCGCGGCCTGCTGCCGGCTCTGCGGCCTCTTCCGCGTCTT
CGCCTTCGCCCTCAGACGAGTCGGATCTCCCTTTGGGCCGCCTCCCCGCCTGGAATTCGAGCTCGGTACG
ATCAGCCTCGACTGTGCCTTCTAGTTGCCAGCCATCTGTTGTTTGCCCCTCCCCCGTGCCTTCCTTGACC
CTGGAAGGTGCCACTCCCACTGTCCTTTCCTAATAAAATGAGGAAATTGCATCGCATTGTCTGAGTAGGT
GTCATTCTATTCTGGGGGGTGGGGTGGGGCAGGACAGCAAGGGGGAGGATTGGGAAGACAATAGCCCAGC
TTTTGTTCCCTTTAGTGAGGGTTAATTGCGCGCTTGGCGTAATCATGGTCATAGCTGTTTCCTGTGTGAA
ATTGTTATCCGCTAATTCACTCCTCAGGTGCAGGCTGCCTATCAGAAGGTGGTGGCTGGTGTGGCCAATG
CCCTGGCTCACAAATACCACTGAGATCTTTTTCCCTCTGCCAAAAATTATGGGGACATCATGAAGCCCCT
TGAGCATCTGACTTCTGGCTAATAAAGGAAATTTATTTTCATTGCAATAGTGTGTTGGAATTTTTTGTGT
CTCTCACTCGGAAGGACATATGGGAGGGCAAATCATTTAAAACATCAGAATGAGTATTTGGTTTAGAGTT
TGGCAACATATGCCCATATGCTGGCTGCCATGAACAAAGGTTGGCTATAAAGAGGTCATCAGTATATGAA
ACAGCCCCCTGCTGTCCATTCCTTATTCCATAGAAAAGCCTTGACTTGAGGTTAGATTTTTTTTATATTT
TGTTTTGTGTTATTTTTTTCTTTAACATCCCTAAAATTTTCCTTACATGTTTTACTAGCCAGATTTTTCC
TCCTCTCCTGACTACTCCCAGTCATAGCTGTCCCTCTTCTCTTATGGAGATCGGCCGGCCGCCGGCGTCG
ACGCGCGCGGCCGCGGCGCGCCGTTGCTGGCGTTTTTCCATAGGCTCCGCCCCCCTGACGAGCATCACAA
AAATCGACGCTCAAGTCAGAGGTGGCGAAACCCGACAGGACTATAAAGATACCAGGCGTTTCCCCCTGGA
AGCTCCCTCGTGCGCTCTCCTGTTCCGACCCTGCCGCTTACCGGATACCTGTCCGCCTTTCTCCCTTCGG
GAAGCGTGGCGCTTTCTCATAGCTCACGCTGTAGGTATCTCAGTTCGGTGTAGGTCGTTCGCTCCAAGCT
GGGCTGTGTGCACGAACCCCCCGTTCAGCCCGACCGCTGCGCCTTATCCGGTAACTATCGTCTTGAGTCC
AACCCGGTAAGACACGACTTATCGCCACTGGCAGCAGCCACTGGTAACAGGATTAGCAGAGCGAGGTATG
TAGGCGGTGCTACAGAGTTCTTGAAGTGGTGGCCTAACTACGGCTACACTAGAAGAACAGTATTTGGTAT
CTGCGCTCTGCTGAAGCCAGTTACCTTCGGAAAAAGAGTTGGTAGCTCTTGATCCGGCAAACAAACCACC
GCTGGTAGCGGTGGTTTTTTTGTTTGCAAGCAGCAGATTACGCGCAGAAAAAAAGGATCTCAAGAAGATC
CTTTGATCTTTTCTACGGGGTCTGACGCTCAGTGGAACGAAAACTCACGTTAAGGGATTTTGGTCATGAG
ATTATCAAAAAGGATCTTCACCTAGATCCTTTTAAATTAAAAATGAAGTTTTAAATCAATCTAAAGTATA
TATGAGTAAACTTGGTCTGACAGTTACCAATGCTTAATCAGTGAGGCACCTATCTCAGCGATCTGTCTAT
TTCGTTCATCCATAGTTGCCTGACTCCCCGTCGTGTAGATAACTACGATACGGGAGGGCTTACCATCTGG
CCCCAGTGCTGCAATGATACCGCGAGACCCACGCTCACCGGCTCCAGATTTATCAGCAATAAACCAGCCA
GCCGGAAGGGCCGAGCGCAGAAGTGGTCCTGCAACTTTATCCGCCTCCATCCAGTCTATTAATTGTTGCC
GGGAAGCTAGAGTAAGTAGTTCGCCAGTTAATAGTTTGCGCAACGTTGTTGCCATTGCTACAGGCATCGT
GGTGTCACGCTCGTCGTTTGGTATGGCTTCATTCAGCTCCGGTTCCCAACGATCAAGGCGAGTTACATGA
TCCCCCATGTTGTGCAAAAAAGCGGTTAGCTCCTTCGGTCCTCCGATCGTTGTCAGAAGTAAGTTGGCCG
CAGTGTTATCACTCATGGTTATGGCAGCACTGCATAATTCTCTTACTGTCATGCCATCCGTAAGATGCTT
TTCTGTGACTGGTGAGTACTCAACCAAGTCATTCTGAGAATAGTGTATGCGGCGACCGAGTTGCTCTTGC
CCGGCGTCAATACGGGATAATACCGCGCCACATAGCAGAACTTTAAAAGTGCTCATCATTGGAAAACGTT
CTTCGGGGCGAAAACTCTCAAGGATCTTACCGCTGTTGAGATCCAGTTCGATGTAACCCACTCGTGCACC
CAACTGATCTTCAGCATCTTTTACTTTCACCAGCGTTTCTGGGTGAGCAAAAACAGGAAGGCAAAATGCC
GCAAAAAAGGGAATAAGGGCGACACGGAAATGTTGAATACTCATACTCTTCCTTTTTCAATATTATTGAA
GCATTTATCAGGGTTATTGTCTCATGAGCGGATACATATTTGAATGTATTTAGAAAAATAAACAAATAGG
GGTTCCGCGCACATTTCCCCGAAAAGTGCCACCTGACGTCTAAGAAACCATTATTATCATGACATTAACC
TATAAAAATAGGCGTATCACGAGGCCCTTTCGTCTACGCGCGCGCCGGCGGCGCGCCGTCGACGGCCGGC
CGCGGCCGCG
